>Addgene plasmid #16858 | XE47 dnWnt-8 | addgene partial sequence | sequence record 23426 | 16858 with SP6
TTTTGCGGACCATCGATTCGAATTCCGTTTTTTTTTTTTTTTTTTTTTTGTTCATTTGCTGAGGATACTG
TTCAAGCATTACCCCGGATAGCAGCCTTCATCATGCAAAACACCACTTTGTTCATCCTTGCAACTCTTCT
GATCTTCTGCCCATTCTTCACTGCCTCAGCATGGTCAGTCAATAACTTTCTGATGACAGGACCCAAGGCA
TATCTGACATACTCAGCGAGTGTTGCCGTGGGTGCGCAGAATGGAATTGAGGAGTGTAAATATCAGTTTG
CGTGGGAAAGATGGAATTGCCCTGAAAGTACCCTGCAGCTTGCTACCCACAATGGACTTCGAAGTGCAAC
CAGAGAAACCTCCTTTGTGCATGCCATTAGCTCAGCGGGAGTTATGTATACACTGACGAGAAACTGCAGC
ATGGGGGACTTTGATAACTGTGGATGTGATGACTCCAGAAATGGCCGCATCGGTGGCCGAGGCTGGGTAT
GGGGCGGCTGCAGTGATAATGCAGAATTTGGTGAGCGGATCTCTAAACTATTCGTCGATGGCTTGGAGAC
GGGACAAGATGCCAGAGCCCTAATGAACTTGCATAACAATGAAGCAGGAAGACTTGCAGTGAAAGAGACA
ATGAAAAGGACTTGCAAGTGCCATGGAATATCTGGAAGTTGCAGCATACAAACTTGCTGGCTTCAGCTGG
CCGAGTTTCGGGATATTGGCAATCCCTTAAAGATCAAGCACGACCAAGCGCTAAAGCTTGAGATGGACAA
NAGNAAATGANGTCGGGTAACAGTGCT
