[The description below was written by a language model from this plasmid's Addgene catalogue record.]
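Description:
XE47 dnWnt-8 is a Xenopus expression plasmid built on the pCS2+ backbone (about 4.1 kb without insert) and carrying a truncated, dominant-negative form of Xenopus laevis Wnt-8 (wnt8a.L). It is maintained in E. coli as a high-copy plasmid under ampicillin selection. No feature table accompanies the record, so individual backbone elements are not itemised. pCS2+ is generally known as a dual-purpose vector. It has a strong viral promoter/enhancer for expression from injected or transfected DNA, an SP6 promoter upstream of the polylinker for in vitro transcription, and a downstream polyadenylation signal.

The insert is roughly 0.8 kb and was produced by PCR-mediated truncation of a pre-existing pGEM Xwnt-8 clone, then placed into the vector between EcoRI sites at both ends; the record does not say whether these sites survive. According to the depositor's notes, sense RNA is made by linearising the plasmid downstream of the insert and transcribing with SP6, and an SP6 primer reads into the 5′ end of the insert. The notes also mention that earlier versions of the construct contained point mutations but had the same activity as this one. The exact truncation endpoint and any epitope tags are not stated.

The construct is typically used to synthesise mRNA for microinjection into Xenopus embryos, where the truncated protein interferes with endogenous Wnt signalling. The associated publication used this dominant-negative Wnt to show that blocking Wnt function prevents induction of MyoD in frog embryos, making the plasmid a loss-of-function tool for studying Wnt roles in mesoderm patterning and early development.
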