Addgene plasmid #16858: XE47 dnWnt-8
Depositing lab: Randall Moon. Publication: Expression of a dominant-negative Wnt blocks induction of MyoD in Xenopus embryos. Hoppler S, Brown JD, Moon RT. Genes Dev. 1996 Nov 1. 10(21):2805-17. 10.1101/gad.10.21.2805 PubMed 8946920.
Backbone
  Vector backbone: pCS2+
  Backbone size w/o insert (bp): 4095
  Vector type: Xenopus Expression
Growth in bacteria
  Bacterial resistance: Ampicillin, 100 μg/mL
  Growth temperature: 37°C
  Growth strain: DH5alpha
  Copy number: High Copy
Gene/Insert
  Gene/Insert name: dnWnt-8 (alt names: wnt8; wingless)
  Species: X. laevis (frog)
  Insert size (bp): 794
  Entrez Gene: wnt8a.L (a.k.a. XELAEV_18017109mg, Xwnt8, wnt-8, wnt8, wnt8a, xwnt-8)
  Cloning method: Restriction Enzyme; 5′ cloning site EcoR1 (unknown if destroyed); 3′ cloning site EcoR1 (unknown if destroyed)
  Sequencing primers: 5′ SP6
Terms and licenses: Academic/Nonprofit Terms; Industry Terms: Not Available to Industry
Depositor comments: Plasmid History: Constructed by Jeff Brown on date of 1/26/95. Transcription: For sense, linearize with Asp718 (BMB) and transcribe with SP6. This construct was generated by a PCR-mediated trunkation of pGEM Xwnt-8. Earlier versions of. this construct known as X9spdyc21b and X8spdyc21c contained point mutations (notebook 2 & 3) by have. activities identical to dnXwnt-8. Ref: Hoppler et al., Genes & Development, 10:2805-2817, 1996.
How to cite: XE47 dnWnt-8 was a gift from Randall Moon (Addgene plasmid # 16858 ; http://n2t.net/addgene:16858 ; RRID:Addgene_16858)
